>Addgene plasmid #52187 | pSG5-ERRbeta-delta10 | depositor partial sequence | sequence record 80557 | T7
GGCATCTGGGCTCCTCCTGCGGCTCCTTCATCAAGACCGAGCCCAGCAGCCCCTCCAGCGGAATTGACGC
CCTGAGCCATCATAGCCCTTCCGGCTCCAGCGATGCCTCCGGAGGCTTCGGACTGGCTCTGGGCACCCAC
GCCAATGGACTGGATAGCCCCCCCATGTTTGCTGGCGCTGGCCTGGGAGGAACACCTTGCAGGAAGTCCT
ACGAGGACTGCGCCTCCGGCATCATGGAGGACTCCGCCATCAAGTGCGAGTACATGCTGAACGCCATCCC
CAAGAGACTCTGCCTGGTGTGCGGCGATATCGCTAGCGGATACCACTATGGCGTGGCCTCCTGCGAGGCC
TGTAAGGCTTTCTTCAAGAGGACCATCCAGGGCAACATCGAGTACAGCTGCCCTGCTACAAACGAGTGTG
AGATCACCAAGAGAAGGAGGAAGAGCTGTCAGGCGTGCAGGTTTATGAAATGCCTGAAGGTGGGAATGCT
GAAGGAGGGCGTGAGACTGGACAGAGTGAGGGGCGGCAGACAGAAGTACAAGAGGAGGCTCGATTCCGAA
TCCTCCCCTTATCTGAGCCTGCAGATTTCCCCCCCCGCCAAGAAACCCCTCACCAAAATCGTCAGCTACC
TGCTGGTGGCTGAACCCGACAAGCTGTACGCCATGCCTCCCCCTGGCATGCCTGAAGGCGACATCAAGGC
CCTGACCACCCTGTGTGATCTGGCTGACAGGGAGCTGGTGGTGATCATTGGATGGGCCAAGCATATCCCC
GGCTTTAGCTCCCTCAGCCTGGGCGACCAGATGTCCCTGCTCCAGANCGCTTGGATGGAGATCCTGATTC
TGGGCATCGTGTACAGGTCCCTCCCCTACGACGACAAGCTCGTGTACGCCGAGGACTACATTATGGACGA
GGAACACAGCNNCTGGCCGGGCCTGCTGGANCTGTACAGANCCATCCTGCAGCTGGGTC
