>Addgene plasmid #52187 | pSG5-ERRbeta-delta10 | depositor partial sequence | sequence record 80558 | bp743-762F
GGCTTTAGCTCCCTCAGCCTGGGCGACCAGATGTCCCTGCTCCAGAGCGCTTGGATGGAGATCCTGATTC
TGGGCATCGTGTACAGGTCCCTCCCCTACGACGACAAGCTCGTGTACGCCGAGGACTACATTATGGACGA
GGAACACAGCAGGCTGGCCGGCCTGCTGGAGCTGTACAGAGCCATCCTGCAGCTGGTCAGGAGGTACAAG
AAGCTCAAGGTGGAGAAGGAGGAGTTCGTGACCCTCAAGGCCCTGGCCCTGGCCAACTCCGATTCCATGT
ACATTGAGGACCTGGAAGCCGTCCAGAAGCTGCAGGACCTGCTGCACGAGGCCCTCCAGGATTATGAGCT
GTCCCAGAGGCACGAGGAGCCTTGGAGAACCGGAAAACTGCTCCTGACCCTCCCCCTGCTGAGGCAAACC
GCTGCCAAGGCCGTGCAGCACTTCTACAGCGTGAAGCTGCAGGGAAAAGTGCCCATGCACAAGCTGTTCC
TGGAGATGCTGGAAGCCAAGGTCGGACAGGAGCAGCTGAGAGGGAGCCCTAAGGACGAGAGAATGAGCAG
CCACGACGGCAAGTGCCCCTTTCAGAGCGCCGCCTTCACCTCCAGGGACCAGTCCAACAGCCCCGGCATT
CCCAATCCTAGACCCTCCAGCCCCACCCCCCTGAACGAGAGAGGAAGGCAAATCAGCCCCAGCACAAGAA
CCCCTGGAGGACAGGGCAAGCATCTGTGGCTGACCATGTGAGGATCCAGATCTTATTAAAGCAGAACTTG
TTTATTGCAGCTTATAATGGTTACAAATAAAGCAATAGCATCACAAATTTCACAAATAAAGCATTTTTTT
TCACTGCATTCTAGTTGTGGTTTGTCCAAACTCATCAATGTATCTTATCATGTCTGGTCGACTCTAGACT
CTTCCGCTTCCTCGCTCACTGACTCGCTGCGCTCGGTCGTTCGGCTGCGGCGAGCGGTATCAGCTCACTC
NAANGGCGGGTAATA
