>Addgene plasmid #52187 | pSG5-ERRbeta-delta10 | addgene partial sequence | sequence record 83244 | T7 5'-TAATACGACTCACTATAGGG-3'
CGACAGGCATCTGGGCTCCTCCTGCGGCTCCTTCATCAAGACCGAGCCCAGCAGCCCCTCCAGCGGAATT
GACGCCCTGAGCCATCATAGCCCTTCCGGCTCCAGCGATGCCTCCGGAGGCTTCGGACTGGCTCTGGGCA
CCCACGCCAATGGACTGGATAGCCCCCCCATGTTTGCTGGCGCTGGCCTGGGAGGAACACCTTGCAGGAA
GTCCTACGAGGACTGCGCCTCCGGCATCATGGAGGACTCCGCCATCAAGTGCGAGTACATGCTGAACGCC
ATCCCCAAGAGACTCTGCCTGGTGTGCGGCGATATCGCTAGCGGATACCACTATGGCGTGGCCTCCTGCG
AGGCCTGTAAGGCTTTCTTCAAGAGGACCATCCAGGGCAACATCGAGTACAGCTGCCCTGCTACAAACGA
GTGTGAGATCACCAAGAGAAGGAGGAAGAGCTGTCAGGCGTGCAGGTTTATGAAATGCCTGAAGGTGGGA
ATGCTGAAGGAGGGCGTGAGACTGGACAGAGTGAGGGGCGGCAGACAGAAGTACAAGAGGAGGCTCGATT
CCGAATCCTCCCCTTATCTGAGCCTGCAGATTTCCCCCCCCGCCAAGAAACCCCTCACCAAAATCGTCAG
CTACCTGCTGGTGGCTGAACCCGACAAGCTGTACGCCATGCCTCCCCCTGGCATGCCTGAAGGCGACATC
AAGGCCCTGACCACCCTGTGTGATCTGGCTGACAGGGAGCTGGTGGTGATCATTGGATGGGCCAAGCATA
TCCCCGGCTTTAGCTCCCTCAGCCTGGGCGACCAGATGTCCCTGCTCCAGAGCGCTTGGATGGAGATCCT
GATTCTGGGCATCGTGTACAGGTCCCTCCCCTACGACGACAAGCTCGTGTACGCCGAGGACTACATTATG
GACGAGGAACACAGCAGGCTGGCCGGCCTGCTGGAGCTGTACAGAGCCATCCTGCAGCTGGTCAGGAGGT
ACAAGAAGCTCAAGGTGGAGAAGGAGGAGTTCGTGACCCTCAAGG
