>Addgene plasmid #52187 | pSG5-ERRbeta-delta10 | addgene partial sequence | sequence record 83245 | SV40pA-R 5'-GAAATTTGTGATGCTATTGC-3'
TTATAAGCTGCAATAAACAAGTTCTGCTTTAATAAGATCTGGATCCTCACATGGTCAGCCACAGATGCTT
GCCCTGTCCTCCAGGGGTTCTTGTGCTGGGGCTGATTTGCCTTCCTCTCTCGTTCAGGGGGGTGGGGCTG
GAGGGTCTAGGATTGGGAATGCCGGGGCTGTTGGACTGGTCCCTGGAGGTGAAGGCGGCGCTCTGAAAGG
GGCACTTGCCGTCGTGGCTGCTCATTCTCTCGTCCTTAGGGCTCCCTCTCAGCTGCTCCTGTCCGACCTT
GGCTTCCAGCATCTCCAGGAACAGCTTGTGCATGGGCACTTTTCCCTGCAGCTTCACGCTGTAGAAGTGC
TGCACGGCCTTGGCAGCGGTTTGCCTCAGCAGGGGGAGGGTCAGGAGCAGTTTTCCGGTTCTCCAAGGCT
CCTCGTGCCTCTGGGACAGCTCATAATCCTGGAGGGCCTCGTGCAGCAGGTCCTGCAGCTTCTGGACGGC
TTCCAGGTCCTCAATGTACATGGAATCGGAGTTGGCCAGGGCCAGGGCCTTGAGGGTCACGAACTCCTCC
TTCTCCACCTTGAGCTTCTTGTACCTCCTGACCAGCTGCAGGATGGCTCTGTACAGCTCCAGCAGGCCGG
CCAGCCTGCTGTGTTCCTCGTCCATAATGTAGTCCTCGGCGTACACGAGCTTGTCGTCGTAGGGGAGGGA
CCTGTACACGATGCCCAGAATCAGGATCTCCATCCAAGCGCTCTGGAGCAGGGACATCTGGTCGCCCAGG
CTGAGGGAGCTAAAGCCGGGGATATGCTTGGCCCATCCAATGATCACCACCAGCTCCCTGTCAGCCAGAT
CACACAGGGTGGTCAGGGCCTTGATGTCGCCTTCAGGCATGCCAGGGGGAGGCATGGCGTACAGCTTGTC
GGGTTCAGCCACCAGCAGGTAGCTGACGATTTTGGTGAGGGGTTTCTTGGCGGGGGGGGAAATCTGCAGG
CTCAGATAAGGGGAGGATTCGGAATCGAGCC
