[The description below was written by a language model from this plasmid's Addgene catalogue record.]
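Description:
pSG5-ERRbeta-delta10 is a mammalian expression plasmid built on the commercial pSG5 backbone (about 4.1 kb), giving a total construct of roughly 5.6 kb. It is propagated in E. coli under ampicillin selection; the record lists the copy number as unknown, names no origin of replication, and mentions no selectable marker for mammalian cells, so it appears suited mainly to transient transfection.

The payload is a 1,539 bp open reading frame encoding the delta10 splice variant of human estrogen-related receptor beta (ESRRB, also known as NR3B2), an orphan nuclear receptor. The insert was placed between EcoRI and BamHI sites, both of which remain intact, and transcription is driven by the SV40 promoter. The sequencing primers listed (T7 at the 5′ end and an SV40 polyadenylation-signal reverse primer at the 3′ end) indicate that a T7 promoter lies upstream of the insert and an SV40 poly(A) signal downstream, which would terminate and stabilise the transcript. The coding sequence was made synthetically: it encodes the wild-type protein, but the codons were altered to remove internal EcoRI and BamHI sites and to make the transcript resistant to shRNA. No epitope tag or reporter is recorded.

The shRNA-resistant design makes the plasmid useful for rescue or add-back experiments, in which endogenous ESRRB is knocked down and this single isoform is re-expressed. The associated study concerns how ERRbeta splice variants differentially regulate cell cycle progression, so the construct is typically used to examine the isoform-specific function of the delta10 variant in human cells.
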