Addgene plasmid #52187: pSG5-ERRbeta-delta10
Purpose: Expresses human ERRbeta-delta10 splice variant in mammalian cells
Depositing lab: Rebecca Riggins. Depositing organization: Georgetown University. Publication: ERRbeta Splice Variants Differentially Regulate Cell Cycle Progression. Heckler MM, Riggins RB. Cell Cycle. 2014 Dec 12:0. 10.4161/15384101.2014.972886 PubMed 25496115.
Backbone
  Vector backbone: pSG5
  Backbone manufacturer: Agilent
  Backbone size w/o insert (bp): 4100
  Total vector size (bp): 5639
  Vector type: Mammalian Expression
Growth in bacteria
  Bacterial resistance: Ampicillin, 100 μg/mL
  Growth temperature: 37°C
  Growth strain: DH5alpha
  Copy number: Unknown
Gene/Insert
  Gene/Insert name: Estrogen-related receptor beta
  Species: H. sapiens (human)
  Insert size (bp): 1539
  Mutation: wild type sequence; codon optimized to exclude EcoRI and BamHI sites; made shRNA resistant
  Entrez Gene: ESRRB (a.k.a. DFNB35, ERR beta-2, ERR2, ERRb, ERRbeta2, ESRL2, NR3B2)
  Promoter: SV40
  Cloning method: Restriction Enzyme; 5′ cloning site EcoRI (not destroyed); 3′ cloning site BamHI (not destroyed)
  Sequencing primers: 5′ T7; 3′ SV40pA-R
Resource information
  A portion of this plasmid was derived from a plasmid made by: Synthesized by Genewiz
Terms and licenses: Academic/Nonprofit Terms; Industry Terms: Not Available to Industry
How to cite: pSG5-ERRbeta-delta10 was a gift from Rebecca Riggins (Addgene plasmid # 52187 ; http://n2t.net/addgene:52187 ; RRID:Addgene_52187)
